>Addgene plasmid #73552 | shCDK6(1) | depositor partial sequence | sequence record 140293 | shRNA sequence
CTCGAGAAGGTATATTGCTGTTGACAGTGAGCGTAGTCTTGCTCCAGTCCAGCTATAGTGAAGCCACAGA
TGTATAGCTGGACTGGAGCAAGACTTTGCCTACTGCCTCGGAATTC
