>Addgene plasmid #73552 | shCDK6(1) | addgene partial sequence | sequence record 145565 | pLXSN5 5'-CCCTTGAACCTCCTCGTTCGACC-3'
CTCACTCCTTCTCTAGGCGCCGGAATTAGATCTCTCGACTAGGGATAACAGGGTAATTGTTTGAATGAGG
CTTCAGTACTTTACAGAATCGTTGCCTGCACATCTTGGAAACACTTGCTGGGATTACTTCTTCAGGTTAA
CCCAACAGAAGGCTCGAGAAGGTATATTGCTGTTGACAGTGAGCGTAGTCTTGCTCCAGTCCAGCTATAG
TGAAGCCACAGATGTATAGCTGGACTGGAGCAAGACTTTGCCTACTGCCTCGGAATTCAAGGGGCTACTT
TAGGAGCAATTATCTTGTTTACTAAAACTGAATACCTTGCTATCTCTTTGATACATTTTTACAAAGCTGA
ATTAAAATGGTATAAATTAAATCACTTTTTTGGATCCAATTCTACCGGGTAGGGGAGGCGCTTTTCCCAA
GGCAGTCTGGAGCATGCGCTTTAGCAGCCCCGCTGGGCACTTGGCGCTACACAAGTGGCCTCTGGCCTCG
CACACATTCCACATCCACCGGTAGGCGCCAACCGGCTCCGTTCTTTGGTGGCCCCTTCGCGCCACCTTCT
ACTCCTCCCCTAGTCAGGAAGTTCCCCCCCGCCCCGCAGCTCGCGTCGTGCAGGACGTGACAAATGGAAG
TAGCACGTCTCACTAGTCTCGTGCAGATGGACAGCACCGCTGAGCAATGGAAGCGGGTAGGCCTTTGGGG
CAGCGGCCAATAGCAGCTTTGCTCCTTCGCTTTCTGGGCTCAGAGGCTGGGAAGGGGTGGGTCCGGGGGC
GGGCTCAGGGGCGGGCTCAAGGGCGGGGCGGGCGCCCGAAGGTCCTCCGGAGGCCCGGCATTCTGCACGC
TTCAAAAGCGCACGTCTGCCGCGCTGTTCTCCTCTTCCTCATCTC
