>Addgene plasmid #73552 | shCDK6(1) | addgene partial sequence | sequence record 145567 | MSCV-rev 5'-CAGCGGGGCTGCTAAAGCGCATGC-3'
CCCTACCCGGTAGAATTGGATCCAAAAAAGTGATTTAATTTATACCATTTTAATTCAGCTTTGTAAAAAT
GTATCAAAGAGATAGCAAGGTATTCAGTTTTAGTAAACAAGATAATTGCTCCTAAAGTAGCCCCTTGAAT
TCCGAGGCAGTAGGCAAAGTCTTGCTCCAGTCCAGCTATACATCTGTGGCTTCACTATAGCTGGACTGGA
GCAAGACTACGCTCACTGTCAACAGCAATATACCTTCTCGAGCCTTCTGTTGGGTTAACCTGAAGAAGTA
ATCCCAGCAAGTGTTTCCAAGATGTGCAGGCAACGATTCTGTAAAGTACTGAAGCCTCATTCAAACAATT
ACCCTGTTATCCCTAGTCGAGAGATCTAATTCCGGCGCCTAGAGAAGGAGTGAGGGCTGGATAAAGGGAG
GATCGAGGCGGGGTCGAACGAGGAGGTTCAAGGGGGAGAGACGGGGCGGATGGAGGAAGAGGAGGCGGAG
GCTTAGGGTGTACAAAGGGCTTGACCCAGGGAGGGGGGTCAAAAGCCAAGGCTTCCCAGGTCACGATGTA
GGGGACCTGGTCTGGGTGTCCATGC
