[The description below was written by a language model from this plasmid's Addgene catalogue record.]
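Description:
shCDK6(1) is a retroviral shRNA vector built on the pMLP backbone, with a recorded total size of about 8 kb. It is classed as a mammalian expression and retroviral construct, so it is meant to be packaged into retroviral particles and delivered to mammalian cells by transduction, where the provirus integrates and gives stable expression. In bacteria it is maintained as a high-copy plasmid under ampicillin selection. The use of a recombination-reduced propagation strain fits the repeated LTR sequences typical of retroviral vectors. Transduced mammalian cells are selected with puromycin.

The payload is a short hairpin RNA directed against human CDK6, the first of what the name suggests is a set of hairpins against this gene. The hairpin was inserted by restriction cloning between XhoI and EcoRI sites, both of which remain intact, so the cassette can be excised or exchanged. Expression is driven by the retroviral LTR, a Pol II-type promoter, rather than by a dedicated small-RNA promoter such as U6. The record does not describe any microRNA scaffold surrounding the hairpin, the element that drives the puromycin marker, or any reporter, and no feature table is provided to confirm the arrangement of these parts.

The stated purpose is knockdown of CDK6. The associated publication concerns a CDK4/6-dependent epigenetic mechanism that protects cancer cells from PML-induced senescence, which indicates use in stable loss-of-function experiments on the role of CDK6 in senescence and proliferation control in human cancer cells.
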