Addgene plasmid #73552: shCDK6(1)
Purpose: shRNA(1) against CDK6
Depositing lab: Gerardo Ferbeyre. Depositing organization: University of Montreal. Publication: A CDK4/6-Dependent Epigenetic Mechanism Protects Cancer Cells from PML-induced Senescence. Acevedo M, Vernier M, Mignacca L, Lessard F, Huot G, Moiseeva O, Bourdeau V, Ferbeyre G. Cancer Res. 2016 Jun 1;76(11):3252-64. doi: 10.1158/0008-5472.CAN-15-2347. Epub 2016 Mar 29. PubMed 27206849.
Backbone
  Vector backbone: pMLP
  Total vector size (bp): 8000
  Vector type: Mammalian Expression, Retroviral
  Selectable markers: Puromycin
Growth in bacteria
  Bacterial resistance: Ampicillin, 100 μg/mL
  Growth temperature: 37°C
  Growth strain: NEB Stable
  Copy number: High Copy
Gene/Insert
  Gene/Insert name: shRNA against CDK6
  gRNA/shRNA sequence: AAGTCTTGCTCCAGTCCAGCTA
  Species: H. sapiens (human)
  Promoter: LTR
  Cloning method: Restriction Enzyme; 5′ cloning site XhoI (not destroyed); 3′ cloning site EcoRI (not destroyed)
  Sequencing primers: 5′ CCCTTGAACCTCCTCGTTCGACC; 3′ CTTCGCGCCACCTTCTACTCCT
Terms and licenses: Academic/Nonprofit Terms; Industry Terms: Not Available to Industry
How to cite: shCDK6(1) was a gift from Gerardo Ferbeyre (Addgene plasmid # 73552 ; http://n2t.net/addgene:73552 ; RRID:Addgene_73552)
